>Addgene plasmid #101081 | p16 nlsGPS1 | addgene full sequence | sequence record 194536 | Addgene NGS Result
GGCGGGTAAACCTAAGAGAAAAGAGCGTTTATTAGAATAATCGGATATTTAAAAGGGCGTGAAAAGGTTT
ATCCGTTCGTCCATTTGTATGTGCATGCCAACCACAGGGTTCCCCTCGGGATCAAAGTACTTTAAAGTAC
TTTGATCCAACCCCTCCGCTGCTATAGTGCAGTCGGCTTCTGACGTTCAGTGCAGCCGTCTTCTGAAAAC
GACATGTCGCACAAGTCCTAAGTTACGCGACAGGCTGCCGCCCTGCCCTTTTCCTGGCGTTTTCTTGTCG
CGTGTTTTAGTCGCATAAAGTAGAATACTTGCGACTAGAACCGGAGACATTACGCCATGAACAAGAGCGC
CGCCGCTGGCCTGCTGGGCTATGCCCGCGTCAGCACCGACGACCAGGACTTGACCAACCAACGGGCCGAA
CTGCACGCGGCCGGCTGCACCAAGCTGTTTTCCGAGAAGATCACCGGCACCAGGCGCGACCGCCCGGAGC
TGGCCAGGATGCTTGACCACCTACGCCCTGGCGACGTTGTGACAGTGACCAGGCTAGACCGCCTGGCCCG
CAGCACCCGCGACCTACTGGACATTGCCGAGCGCATCCAGGAGGCCGGCGCGGGCCTGCGTAGCCTGGCA
GAGCCGTGGGCCGACACCACCACGCCGGCCGGCCGCATGGTGTTGACCGTGTTCGCCGGCATTGCCGAGT
TCGAGCGTTCCCTAATCATCGACCGCACCCGGAGCGGGCGCGAGGCCGCCAAGGCCCGAGGCGTGAAGTT
TGGCCCCCGCCCTACCCTCACCCCGGCACAGATCGCGCACGCCCGCGAGCTGATCGACCAGGAAGGCCGC
ACCGTGAAAGAGGCGGCTGCACTGCTTGGCGTGCATCGCTCGACCCTGTACCGCGCACTTGAGCGCAGCG
AGGAAGTGACGCCCACCGAGGCCAGGCGGCGCGGTGCCTTCCGTGAGGACGCATTGACCGAGGCCGACGC
CCTGGCGGCCGCCGAGAATGAACGCCAAGAGGAACAAGCATGAAACCGCACCAGGACGGCCAGGACGAAC
CGTTTTTCATTACCGAAGAGATCGAGGCGGAGATGATCGCGGCCGGGTACGTGTTCGAGCCGCCCGCGCA
CGTCTCAACCGTGCGGCTGCATGAAATCCTGGCCGGTTTGTCTGATGCCAAGCTGGCGGCCTGGCCGGCC
AGCTTGGCCGCTGAAGAAACCGAGCGCCGCCGTCTAAAAAGGTGATGTGTATTTGAGTAAAACAGCTTGC
GTCATGCGGTCGCTGCGTATATGATGCGATGAGTAAATAAACAAATACGCAAGGGGAACGCATGAAGGTT
ATCGCTGTACTTAACCAGAAAGGCGGGTCAGGCAAGACGACCATCGCAACCCATCTAGCCCGCGCCCTGC
AACTCGCCGGGGCCGATGTTCTGTTAGTCGATTCCGATCCCCAGGGCAGTGCCCGCGATTGGGCGGCCGT
GCGGGAAGATCAACCGCTAACCGTTGTCGGCATCGACCGCCCGACGATTGACCGCGACGTGAAGGCCATC
GGCCGGCGCGACTTCGTAGTGATCGACGGAGCGCCCCAGGCGGCGGACTTGGCTGTGTCCGCGATCAAGG
CAGCCGACTTCGTGCTGATTCCGGTGCAGCCAAGCCCTTACGACATATGGGCCACCGCCGACCTGGTGGA
GCTGGTTAAGCAGCGCATTGAGGTCACGGATGGAAGGCTACAAGCGGCCTTTGTCGTGTCGCGGGCGATC
AAAGGCACGCGCATCGGCGGTGAGGTTGCCGAGGCGCTGGCCGGGTACGAGCTGCCCATTCTTGAGTCCC
GTATCACGCAGCGCGTGAGCTACCCAGGCACTGCCGCCGCCGGCACAACCGTTCTTGAATCAGAACCCGA
GGGCGACGCTGCCCGCGAGGTCCAGGCGCTGGCCGCTGAAATTAAATCAAAACTCATTTGAGTTAATGAG
GTAAAGAGAAAATGAGCAAAAGCACAAACACGCTAAGTGCCGGCCGTCCGAGCGCACGCAGCAGCAAGGC
TGCAACGTTGGCCAGCCTGGCAGACACGCCAGCCATGAAGCGGGTCAACTTTCAGTTGCCGGCGGAGGAT
CACACCAAGCTGAAGATGTACGCGGTACGCCAAGGCAAGACCATTACCGAGCTGCTATCTGAATACATCG
CGCAGCTACCAGAGTAAATGAGCAAATGAATAAATGAGTAGATGAATTTTAGCGGCTAAAGGAGGCGGCA
TGGAAAATCAAGAACAACCAGGCACCGACGCCGTGGAATGCCCCATGTGTGGAGGAACGGGCGGTTGGCC
AGGCGTAAGCGGCTGGGTTGTCTGCCGGCCCTGCAATGGCACTGGAACCCCCAAGCCCGAGGAATCGGCG
TGAGCGGTCGCAAACCATCCGGCCCGGTACAAATCGGCGCGGCGCTGGGTGATGACCTGGTGGAGAAGTT
GAAGGCCGCGCAGGCCGCCCAGCGGCAACGCATCGAGGCAGAAGCACGCCCCGGTGAATCGTGGCAAGCG
GCCGCTGATCGAATCCGCAAAGAATCCCGGCAACCGCCGGCAGCCGGTGCGCCGTCGATTAGGAAGCCGC
CCAAGGGCGACGAGCAACCAGATTTTTTCGTTCCGATGCTCTATGACGTGGGCACCCGCGATAGTCGCAG
CATCATGGACGTGGCCGTTTTCCGTCTGTCGAAGCGTGACCGACGAGCTGGCGAGGTGATCCGCTACGAG
CTTCCAGACGGGCACGTAGAGGTTTCCGCAGGGCCGGCCGGCATGGCCAGTGTGTGGGATTACGACCTGG
TACTGATGGCGGTTTCCCATCTAACCGAATCCATGAACCGATACCGGGAAGGGAAGGGAGACAAGCCCGG
CCGCGTGTTCCGTCCACACGTTGCGGACGTACTCAAGTTCTGCCGGCGAGCCGATGGCGGAAAGCAGAAA
GACGACCTGGTAGAAACCTGCATTCGGTTAAACACCACGCACGTTGCCATGCAGCGTACGAAGAAGGCCA
AGAACGGCCGCCTGGTGACGGTATCCGAGGGTGAAGCCTTGATTAGCCGCTACAAGATCGTAAAGAGCGA
AACCGGGCGGCCGGAGTACATCGAGATCGAGCTAGCTGATTGGATGTACCGCGAGATCACAGAAGGCAAG
AACCCGGACGTGCTGACGGTTCACCCCGATTACTTTTTGATCGATCCCGGCATCGGCCGTTTTCTCTACC
GCCTGGCACGCCGCGCCGCAGGCAAGGCAGAAGCCAGATGGTTGTTCAAGACGATCTACGAACGCAGTGG
CAGCGCCGGAGAGTTCAAGAAGTTCTGTTTCACCGTGCGCAAGCTGATCGGGTCAAATGACCTGCCGGAG
TACGATTTGAAGGAGGAGGCGGGGCAGGCTGGCCCGATCCTAGTCATGCGCTACCGCAACCTGATCGAGG
GCGAAGCATCCGCCGGTTCCTAATGTACGGAGCAGATGCTAGGGCAAATTGCCCTAGCAGGGGAAAAAGG
TCGAAAAGGTCTCTTTCCTGTGGATAGCACGTACATTGGGAACCCAAAGCCGTACATTGGGAACCGGAAC
CCGTACATTGGGAACCCAAAGCCGTACATTGGGAACCGGTCACACATGTAAGTGACTGATATAAAAGAGA
AAAAAGGCGATTTTTCCGCCTAAAACTCTTTAAAACTTATTAAAACTCTTAAAACCCGCCTGGCCTGTGC
ATAACTGTCTGGCCAGCGCACAGCCGAAGAGCTGCAAAAAGCGCCTACCCTTCGGTCGCTGCGCTCCCTA
CGCCCCGCCGCTTCGCGTCGGCCTATCGCGGCCGCTGGCCGCTCAAAAATGGCTGGCCTACGGCCAGGCA
ATCTACCAGGGCGCGGACAAGCCGCGCCGTCGCCACTCGACCGCCGGCGCCCACATCAAGGCACCCTGCC
TCGCGCGTTTCGGTGATGACGGTGAAAACCTCTGACACATGCAGCTCCCGGAGACGGTCACAGCTTGTCT
GTAAGCGGATGCCGGGAGCAGACAAGCCCGTCAGGGCGCGTCAGCGGGTGTTGGCGGGTGTCGGGGCGCA
GCCATGACCCAGTCACGTAGCGATAGCGGAGTGTATACTGGCTTAACTATGCGGCATCAGAGCAGATTGT
ACTGAGAGTGCACCATATGCGGTGTGAAATACCGCACAGATGCGTAAGGAGAAAATACCGCATCAGGCGC
TCTTCCGCTTCCTCGCTCACTGACTCGCTGCGCTCGGTCGTTCGGCTGCGGCGAGCGGTATCAGCTCACT
CAAAGGCGGTAATACGGTTATCCACAGAATCAGGGGATAACGCAGGAAAGAACATGTGAGCAAAAGGCCA
GCAAAAGGCCAGGAACCGTAAAAAGGCCGCGTTGCTGGCGTTTTTCCATAGGCTCCGCCCCCCTGACGAG
CATCACAAAAATCGACGCTCAAGTCAGAGGTGGCGAAACCCGACAGGACTATAAAGATACCAGGCGTTTC
CCCCTGGAAGCTCCCTCGTGCGCTCTCCTGTTCCGACCCTGCCGCTTACCGGATACCTGTCCGCCTTTCT
CCCTTCGGGAAGCGTGGCGCTTTCTCATAGCTCACGCTGTAGGTATCTCAGTTCGGTGTAGGTCGTTCGC
TCCAAGCTGGGCTGTGTGCACGAACCCCCCGTTCAGCCCGACCGCTGCGCCTTATCCGGTAACTATCGTC
TTGAGTCCAACCCGGTAAGACACGACTTATCGCCACTGGCAGCAGCCACTGGTAACAGGATTAGCAGAGC
GAGGTATGTAGGCGGTGCTACAGAGTTCTTGAAGTGGTGGCCTAACTACGGCTACACTAGAAGGACAGTA
TTTGGTATCTGCGCTCTGCTGAAGCCAGTTACCTTCGGAAAAAGAGTTGGTAGCTCTTGATCCGGCAAAC
AAACCACCGCTGGTAGCGGTGGTTTTTTTGTTTGCAAGCAGCAGATTACGCGCAGAAAAAAAGGATCTCA
AGAAGATCCTTTGATCTTTTCTACGGGGTCTGACGCTCAGTGGAACGAAAACTCACGTTAAGGGATTTTG
GTCATGCATGATATATCTCCCAATTTGTGTAGGGCTTATTATGCACGCTTAAAAATAATAAAAGCAGACT
TGACCTGATAGTTTGGCTGTGAGCAATTATGTGCTTAGTGCATCTAACGCTTGAGTTAAGCCGCGCCGCG
AAGCGGCGTCGGCTTGAACGAATTTCTAGCTAGACATTATTTGCCGACTACCTTGGTGATCTCGCCTTTC
ACGTAGTGGACAAATTCTTCCAACTGATCTGCGCGCGAGGCCAAGCGATCTTCTTCTTGTCCAAGATAAG
CCTGTCTAGCTTCAAGTATGACGGGCTGATACTGGGCCGGCAGGCGCTCCATTGCCCAGTCGGCAGCGAC
ATCCTTCGGCGCGATTTTGCCGGTTACTGCGCTGTACCAAATGCGGGACAACGTAAGCACTACATTTCGC
TCATCGCCAGCCCAGTCGGGCGGCGAGTTCCATAGCGTTAAGGTTTCATTTAGCGCCTCAAATAGATCCT
GTTCAGGAACCGGATCAAAGAGTTCCTCCGCCGCTGGACCTACCAAGGCAACGCTATGTTCTCTTGCTTT
TGTCAGCAAGATAGCCAGATCAATGTCGATCGTGGCTGGCTCGAAGATACCTGCAAGAATGTCATTGCGC
TGCCATTCTCCAAATTGCAGTTCGCGCTTAGCTGGATAACGCCACGGAATGATGTCGTCGTGCACAACAA
TGGTGACTTCTACAGCGCGGAGAATCTCGCTCTCTCCAGGGGAAGCCGAAGTTTCCAAAAGGTCGTTGAT
CAAAGCTCGCCGCGTTGTTTCATCAAGCCTTACGGTCACCGTAACCAGCAAATCAATATCACTGTGTGGC
TTCAGGCCGCCATCCACTGCGGAGCCGTACAAATGTACGGCCAGCAACGTCGGTTCGAGATGGCGCTCGA
TGACGCCAACTACCTCTGATAGTTGAGTCGATACTTCGGCGATCACCGCTTCCCCCATGATGTTTAACTT
TGTTTTAGGGCGACTGCCCTGCTGCGTAACATCGTTGCTGCTCCATAACATCAAACATCGACCCACGGCG
TAACGCGCTTGCTGCTTGGATGCCCGAGGCATAGACTGTACCCCAAAAAAACAGTCATAACAAGCCATGA
AAACCGCCACTGCGCCGTTACCACCGCTGCGTTCGGTCAAGGTTCTGGACCAGTTGCGTGAGCGCATACG
CTACTTGCATTACAGCTTACGAACCGAACAGGCTTATGTCCACTGGGTTCGTGCCCGAATTGATCACAGG
CAGCAACGCTCTGTCATCGTTACAATCAACATGCTACCCTCCGCGAGATCATCCGTGTTTCAAACCCGGC
AGCTTAGTTGCCGTTCTTCCGAATAGCATCGGTAACATGAGCAAAGTCTGCCGCCTTACAACGGCTCTCC
CGCTGACGCCGTCCCGGACTGATGGGCTGCCTGTATCGAGTGGTGATTTTGTGCCGAGCTGCCGGTCGGG
GAGCTGTTGGCTGGCTGGTGGCAGGATATATTGTGGTGTAAACAAATTGACGCTTAGACAACTTAATAAC
ACATTGCGGACGTTTTTAATGTACTGAATTAACGCCGAATTTCGAGGGGCCAACAGAGCCTGGCGTTCCC
CTTTTGCATTGAGACCGATGTTCGTTCCGGAACCTTGCACGCCCCAGAGCTTCTCACCGTTCACGACAAT
TTCCTTCTCGTTGAGGTCGGTCGCGCCATGTCGGATGAAATAAAAACTTTTGATACCAGCGGGGGCCTTC
GCAGAGCCGAGGTAGGTCTGAGAAATTGGCATTTTCACGTGTGGAAGATATGAATTTTTTTGAGAAACTA
GATAAGATTAATGAATATCGGTGTTTTGGTTTTTTCTTGTGGCCGTCTTTGTTTATATTGAGATTTTTCA
AATCAGTGCGCAAGACGTGACGTAAGTATCCGAGTCAGTTTTTATTTTTCTACTAATTTGGTCGTTTATT
TCGGCGTGTAGGACATGGCAACCGGGCCTGAATTTCGCGGGTATTCTGTTTCTATTCCAACTTTTTCTTG
ATCCGCAGCCATTAACGACTTTTGAATAGATACGCTGACACGCCAAGCCTCGCTAGTCAAAAGTGTACCA
AACAACGCTTTACAGCAAGAACGGAATGCGCGTGACGCTCGCGGTGACGCCATTTCGCCTTTTCAGAAAT
GGATAAATAGCCTTGCTTCCTATTATATCTTCCCAAATTACCAATACATTACACTAGCATCTGAATTTCA
TAACCAATCTCGATACACCAAATCGACTCTAGCGAATTCCCCGGATCGTTTCGCATGATTGAACAAGATG
GATTGCACGCAGGTTCTCCGGCCGCTTGGGTGGAGAGGCTATTCGGCTATGACTGGGCACAACAGACAAT
CGGCTGCTCTGATGCCGCCGTGTTCCGGCTGTCAGCGCAGGGGCGCCCGGTTCTTTTTGTCAAGACCGAC
CTGTCCGGTGCCCTGAATGAACTCCAGGACGAGGCAGCGCGGCTATCGTGGCTGGCCACGACGGGCGTTC
CTTGCGCAGCTGTGCTCGACGTTGTCACTGAAGCGGGAAGGGACTGGCTGCTATTGGGCGAAGTGCCGGG
GCAGGATCTCCTGTCATCTCACCTTGCTCCTGCCGAGAAAGTATCCATCATGGCTGATGCAATGCGGCGG
CTGCATACGCTTGATCCGGCTACCTGCCCATTCGACCACCAAGCGAAACATCGCATCGAGCGAGCACGTA
CTCGGATGGAAGCCGGTCTTGTCGATCAGGATGATCTGGACGAAGAGCATCAGGGGCTCGCGCCAGCCGA
ACTGTTCGCCAGGCTCAAGGCGCGCATGCCCGACGGCGAGGATCTCGTCGTGACCCATGGCGATGCCTGC
TTGCCGAATATCATGGTGGAAAATGGCCGCTTTTCTGGATTCATCGACTGTGGCCGGCTGGGTGTGGCGG
ACCGCTATCAGGACATAGCGTTGGCTACCCGTGATATTGCTGAAGAGCTTGGCGGCGAATGGGCTGACCG
CTTCCTCGTGCTTTACGGTATCGCCGCTCCCGATTCGCAGCGCATCGCCTTCTATCGCCTTCTTGACGAG
TTCTTCTGAGCGGGACTCTGGGGTTCGAAATGACCGACCAAGCGACGCCCAACCTGCCATCACGAGATTT
CGATTCCACCGCCGCCTTCTATGAAAGGTTGGGCTTCGGAATCGTTTTCCGGGACGCCGGCTGGATGATC
CTCCAGCGCGGGGATCTCATGCTGGAGTTCTTCGCCCACCCCGGAATTCCAGCTTCCCTGAAACCTTGGA
CTCCCATGTTGGCAAAGGCAACCAAACAAACAATGAATGATCCGCTCCTGCATATGGGGCGGTTTGAGTA
TTTCAACTGCCATTTGGGCTGAATTGAAGACATGCTCCTGTCAGAAATTCCGTGATCTTACTCAATATTC
AGTAATCTCGGCCAATATCCTAAATGTGCGTGGCTTTATCTGTCTTTGTATTGTTTCATCAATTCATGTA
ACGTTTGCTTTTCTTATGAATTTTCAAATAAATTATCGATAGTACTACGAATATTTCGTATCGCTGATCT
TCTCAATCACAATGATGCGTAGTGACCCGACAAATAATTTAAGCGTCCTTAATACCAATCCTAAAATAAT
TGAGGCAAATAAAATTTTTTTGTAATTTTTATGATAGCAGATCGATTCTCCAGCAAGCCTGCAACAAAAT
ATTGTGTATTTCTAAATAGATTTTGATATTAAAATCCCGAGAAAGCAAAATTGCATTTAACAAAACAGTA
ATTTAGTACATTAATAAAAATTATGCTCAAACATTTCCATGAAATTAAAACATAATTACATTTTACAACA
CAATATTTTGCGATATTATTGCCTTTCGCCAATTTAACACTGGAAGCAATTAAAGTAGGCCCACACAGAG
CGCTTTGCAACACTGACAACGCTTGCGGTTGGTCGGCCTCGATTGGCAAGCTGCTCTAGCATTCGCCATT
CAGGCTGCGCAACTGTTGGGAAGGGCGATCGGTGCGGGCCTCTTCGCTATTACGCCAGCTGGCGAAAGGG
GGATGTGCTGCAAGGCGATTAAGTTGGGTAACGCCAGGGTTTTCCCAGTCACGACGTTGTAAAACGACGG
CCAGTGCCAAGCTTGATGCATGTTGTCAATCAATTGGCAAGTCATAAAATGCATTAAAAAATATTTTCAT
ACTCAACTACAAATCCATGAGTATAACTATAATTATAAAGCAATGATTAGAATCTGACAAGGATTCTGGA
AAATTACATAAAGGAAAGTTCATAAATGTCTAAAACACAAGAGGACATACTTGTATTCAGTAACATTTGC
AGCTTTTCTAGGTCTGAAAATATATTTGTTGCCTAGTGAATAAGCATAATGGTACAACTACAAGTGTTTT
ACTCCTCATATTAACTTCGGTCATTAGAGGCCACGATTTGACACATTTTTACTCAAAACAAAATGTTTGC
ATATCTCTTATAATTTCAAATTCAACACACAACAAATAAGAGAAAAAACAAATAATATTAATTTGAGAAT
GAACAAAAGGACCATATCATTCATTAACTCTTCTCCATCCATTTCCATTTCACAGTTCGATAGCGAAAAC
CGAATAAAAAACACAGTAAATTACAAGCACAACAAATGGTACAAGAAAAACAGTTTTCCCAATGCCATAA
TACTCAAACTCAGTAGGATTCTGGTGTGTGCGCAATGAAACTGATGCATTGAACTTGACGAACGTTGTCG
AAACCGATGATACGAACGAAAGCTCTGCAGCCAACTAGTTGGATATCTCGAGTCGACACGCGTAGATCTC
CGCGGACGTCCCGGGCCCTTATAAATCTTCCTCACTTATCAATTTTTGTTCCTTGTACAGCTCGTCCATG
CCGAGAGTGATCCCGGCGGCGGTCAGGAACTCCAGCAGGACCATGTGATCGCGCTTCTCGTTGGGGTCTT
TGAACAGGGCGGACTGGGTGCTCAGGTAGTGGTTGTCGGGCAGCAGCACGGGGCCGTCGCCGATGGGGGT
GTTCTGCTGGTAGTGGTCGGCGAGCTGCACGCTGCCGTCCTCGATGTTGTGGCGGATCTTGAAGTTGGCC
TTGATGCCGTTCTTCTGCTTGTCGGCGGTGATATAGACGTTGTCGCTGATGGCGTTGTACTCCAGCTTGT
GCCCCAGGATGTTGCCGTCCTCCTTGAAGTCGATGCCCTTCAGCTCGATGCGGTTCACCAGGGTGTCGCC
CTCGAACTTCACCTCGGCGCGGGTCTTGTAGTTGCCGTCGTCCTTGAAGAAGATGGTGCGCTCCTGGACG
TAGCCTTCGGGCATGGCGGACTTGAAGAAGTCGTGCTGCTTCATGTGGTCGGGGTAGCGGGCGAAGCACT
GCACGCCCCAGGTCAGGGTGGTCACGAGGGTGGGCCAGGGCACGGGCAGCTTACCGGTGGTGCAGATGAA
CTTCAGGGTCAGCTTGCCGTAGGTGGCATCGCCCTCGCCCTCGCCGGACACGCTGAACTTGTGGCCGTTT
ACGTCGCCGTCCAGCTCGACCAGGATGGGCACCACCCCGGTGAACAGCTCCTCGCCCTTGCTCACACTAG
TCGATATCACCACTTTGTACAAGAAAGCTGGGTGTTGGCATTCTGCGTTTACAAATGCAGCTATCTCATC
CATAACGGTATGGAAGTGATTGTTGTTAGGCAATAAGTAGAAGCCAATAGTGGCTTGCTCCAAGTAAAGA
AGCTTCACCTCTTGACCCGCTTTCTTGAGCCCTTCCGCGTACTTCAATTGCCAATCTTGAATCAAATCTA
AACCCGCTACAACGACAAGACTCTTGGGGAAACTCAACCCTTCTAGACTCTTGCTTCTCGGGCCAAACGG
GCTACACGCTGGATGCTCTCTGTCTTCACCCTCAGGAAGAAACGCTCTCCAATACCAATCTCGGTCTCTA
ACCGTAACAAAGTACTTCCCATCCAAACGTTTCTCAGATTCCGTTCTTTCGGTCCCTCCAAACATAGGGT
TAAGCAAAATGTTCCCCAAAACATCGATCCTTGACTCAACCGCTCTTACCGCGACATTATGCACAATGTT
ACCCCCAGAGCTATCACCCGCCAAGAAAATACGAACCTTTGAGTCTTTCTTGCTTCTAAGCCAAGAACTC
GAGTTGACCCATTTCAAAACAGCCCATCCATCATCATAAGCACAAGGGTATCGATTCTCTGGTGCACGAC
GATAATTCACAGAGACAACAACAGCACCACACAAACCAACAAGCCTACGACAAAGAGTATCATAAATAGC
ACTGTTTGCAGAAGAATGTGCAAAGCTTCCACCATGAAAGAAGACAATAACAGGCACTATTTCACCATCA
ACAGGATTCTGTAGATCAGTAATACTTGGTGAAGTGCCAGCATCAGCTGGTCTGTAAACTCTGCTAAGCA
AATTAGTTTGGCGATCGATGATCACATCAAAAGAGAAGACCCCATTAACAGGGTTGGCATTTGCAGGGAC
TTTCCGGTCTAGAAACTCTGCGAGATGACGGTTAAAAGTTCCGTCAGGGCGACGCAGGAGATTGTAAGCT
AGCTTAAAGTTGGATATTAGAACCCATGTATTGAGAGGAACCACTGTCTTGCTCTCAATAAGATTAACTT
CTTCACTTCCAGCCATTCCAGAACTTCGGCCGGCCCCAGGCGCGCCACTTGCATCGTACTCGGCGTTAGA
CGACGGAGGATTAAGGTCGGTGAGCATAGAATCAAGCCACGTGTAAAGCTCCGCCGGATTATAGTGAACA
GTCTCAGTAGCGAGTTGAGAAAGATCGTCTTCTTGAACATTAGACATCATAACTTCAAGCTGCTCGAGTT
TCTGAGCAACATCAGCCATTTCGGATGACCTAACCTTGTAACCAAGAACAGCTAGAAGCTCATCGAAGCC
TGCTTTTTTGTACAAACTTGTGATATCGGTACCTATGCCCGCCGCCGTGAGGAACTCCAGGAGAACCATG
TGGTCCCGTTTCTCATTCGGGTCCTTGAAGAGCGCGCTTTGGTACGAGAGGTAATGGTTATCCGGGAGGA
GGACCGGCCCATCCCCTATCGGCGTGTTTTGCTGATAGTGATCCGCCAGTTGGACCCCCCCATCCTCTAT
GTTATGCCGGATTTTGAAATTGGCTTTGATCCCGTTCTTTTGCTTATCCGCGGTGATGTATACGTTATGC
GAGTTGTAATTGTATTCGAGCTTATGGCCGAGTATGTTCCCATCCTCTTTGAAGTCAATCCCCTTGAGTT
CGATCCGGTTGACGAGCGTGTCCCCTTCAAACTTGACTTCCGCCCGCGTCTTATAGTTCCCATCGTCTTT
GAAAAAGATCGTCCGTTCCTGCACGTATCCCTCCGGCATCGCCGATTTGAAAAAGTCATGCTGTTTCATG
TGGTCCGGATACCTCGCAAAGCATTGGAGCCCGTATCCCAGCGTCGTGACCAGCGTCGGCCACGGGACCG
GGAGTTTCCCCGTCGTACAGATCAGCTTGAGAGTGAGCTTCCCATACGTCGCGTCCCCCTCCCCTTCCCC
GCTGACCGAAAACTTATGCCCGTTAACATCCCCGTCGAGTTCCACGAGGATCGGGACGACGCCCGTAAAC
AATTCTTCACCTTTAGAAACCTCGAGCCCTCCAACCTTTCTCTTCTTCTTAGGCTGCAGCATCATGAGCT
CTAGAGGATCCCCGGGTACCCCACGCCGTCGTAGATGAGAAACCCTAATGAGCAAGTTCGCTTGTCACAT
TAAGCGTCTTTATATACGAATCGAATCATGTTAGGGCATTTTTTAATATGGGCCTTTGAACTATCATATA
TGGGCCATCAAATCAACCATAAAGACATAAAAGCCTTGTTGCTCATATGAAGTGCAGACTTTTTAATATG
GCCCTTTAACCTCATGTGGTAATATAACTCCGATTTGATTGAATTTAATCAAAATTTATTAATAACGATA
TTGGAAGAACATTGAGCTCTCTGTGCTTTAAAACTGATGTACGAAAAGGTTAAACACAGAAATGAGAAAT
TTTGGAAGTTTTTTGCTATATAATAAAATAGAGAAACTCCCTTTATAACAAATTAGTTTTGTTTGAAGCA
CTTGAAAAGAGAAAAGACTTTTAAGAGAGAAACAAAAAAAGAGAAGAAGAAAGGAACCCAAAAGATGGTT
CCAGGTACCGAGCTCGAATTCGTAATCATGTCATAGCTGTTTCCTGTGTGAAATTGTTATCCGCTCACAA
TTCCACACAACATACGAGCCGGAAGCATAAAGTGTAAAGCCTGGGGTGCCTAATGAGTGAGCTAACTCAC
ATTAATTGCGTTGCGCTCACTGCCCGCTTTCCAGTCGGGAAACCTGTCGTGCCAGCTGCATTAATGAATC
GGCCAACGCGCGGGGAGAGGCGGTTTGCGTATTGGCTAGAGCAGCTTGAGCTTGGATCAGATTGTCGTTT
CCCGCCTTCAGTTTAAACTATCAGTGTTTGACAGGATATATT
Features (pLannotate 1.2.2; 30 found; start..end, strand, type, name):
    361..762     +  CDS            Y4CG_SINFN (fragment): Protein inferred from homology: Swiss-Prot protein existence level 3. From Sinorhizobium fredii (strain NBRC 101917 / NGR234).
   1322..1951    +  CDS            pVS1 StaA: stability protein from the Pseudomonas plasmid pVS1 (Heeb et al., 2000)
   2380..3453    +  CDS            pVS1 RepA: replication protein from the Pseudomonas plasmid pVS1 (Heeb et al., 2000)
   3519..3713    +  rep_origin     pVS1 oriV: origin of replication for the Pseudomonas plasmid pVS1 (Heeb et al., 2000)
   3916..3955    +  CDS            rop (fragment): Rop protein, which maintains plasmids at low copy number; rop
   4057..4197    +  misc_feature   bom: basis of mobility region from pBR322
   4383..4971    -  rep_origin     ori: high-copy-number ColE1/pMB1/pBR322/pUC origin of replication
   5217..6004    -  CDS            SmR (fragment): aminoglycoside adenylyltransferase (Murphy, 1985); aadA; confers resistance to spectinomycin and streptomycin
   6015..6071    -  CDS            GmR (fragment): gentamycin acetyltransferase; aacC1; confers resistance to gentamycin
   6247..6270    -  promoter       Pc promoter (fragment): intI1 (promoter lies within the coding sequence); class 1 integron promoter
   6529..6553    +  misc_feature   LB T-DNA repeat: left border repeat from nopaline C58 T-DNA
   6628..6822    -  CDS            mas1 (fragment): MAS1_AGRT9 - Protein inferred from homology: Swiss-Prot protein existence level 3. Reduces deoxy-fructosyl-glutamine to mannopine. From Agrobacterium tumefaciens (strain 15955).
   6925..7305    +  promoter       MAS promoter: mannopine synthase promoter (Velten et al., 1984)
   7335..8126    +  CDS            neo: KKA2_KLEPN - Also known as kan, nptII. Experimental evidence at protein level: Swiss-Prot protein existence level 1. Resistance to kanamycin, neomycin, paromomycin, ribostamycin, butirosin and gentamicin B. From Klebsiella pneumoniae.
   8150..8308    +  CDS            ble (fragment): BLE_KLEPN - Experimental evidence at protein level: Swiss-Prot protein existence level 1. Binding protein with a strong affinity to the bleomycin family of antibiotics. Binds to CL990; an antimitotic-antibiotic compound. From Klebsiella pneumoniae.
   8325..8577    +  terminator     MAS terminator: mannopine synthase terminator
   9022..9176    -  CDS            lacZα (fragment): LacZα fragment of β-galactosidase; lacZ fragment
   9183..9824    -  terminator     E9 terminator: terminator and polyadenylation signal from the pea rbcS-E9 gene
   9922..10635   -  CDS            Cerulean: Cerulean is a basic (constitutively fluorescent) cyan fluorescent protein published in 2004, derived from Aequorea victoria. It has low acid sensitivity.
  10649..10673   +  protein_bind   attB2: mutant version of attB; recombination site for the Gateway® BP reaction BP Clonase™
  10675..11706   -  CDS            GID1C: GID1C_ARATH - Also known as CXE19, GID1L3. Experimental evidence at protein level: Swiss-Prot protein existence level 1. Functions as soluble gibberellin (GA) receptor. GA is an essential hormone that regulates growth and development in plants. Binds with high affinity the biologically active gibberellin GA4, but has no affinity for the biologically inactive GAs. In response to GA, interacts with specific DELLA proteins, known as repressors of GA- induced growth, and targets them for degradation via proteasome. Seems to be required for GA signaling that controls root growth, seed germination a
  11725..11970   -  CDS            GAI (fragment): GAI_ARATH - Also known as RGA2 From Arabidopsis thaliana (Mouse-ear cress).
  11977..12690   -  CDS            YPet: YPet is a basic (constitutively fluorescent) yellow fluorescent protein published in 2005, derived from Aequorea victoria. It has moderate acid sensitivity.
  12739..12760   -  misc_feature   MCS (fragment): pUC18/19 multiple cloning site
  13234..13251   -  misc_feature   MCS (fragment): pUC18/19 multiple cloning site
  13282..13304   -  protein_bind   lac operator (fragment): The lac repressor binds to the lac operator to inhibit transcription in E. coli. This inhibition can be relieved by adding lactose or isopropyl-β-D-thiogalactopyranoside (IPTG). lac repressor encoded by lacI
  13308..13338   -  promoter       lac promoter: promoter for the E. coli lac operon
  13353..13374   -  protein_bind   CAP binding site: CAP binding activates transcription in the presence of cAMP. E. coli catabolite activator protein
  13387..13475   -  CDS            lacI (fragment): lac repressor; lacI; The lac repressor binds to the lac operator to inhibit transcription in E. coli. This inhibition can be relieved by adding lactose or isopropyl-β-D-thiogalactopyranoside (IPTG).
  13539..11      +  misc_feature   RB T-DNA repeat (across the origin): right border repeat from nopaline C58 T-DNA
