[The description below was written by a language model from this plasmid's Addgene catalogue record and pLannotate feature annotations shown in this document.]
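Description:
p16 nlsGPS1 is a 13.6 kb binary T-DNA plasmid for plant expression of a genetically encoded gibberellin (GA) biosensor, built by Gateway cloning into the p16-Kan backbone. It is propagated in E. coli from a high-copy ColE1/pUC-type origin (with a pBR322 bom site). The pVS1 oriV, RepA and StaA functions provide replication and stable maintenance in other Gram-negative hosts such as Agrobacterium, consistent with T-DNA delivery. Bacterial selection is by spectinomycin through an aadA (SmR) gene. Nopaline-type left and right border repeats define the transferred region. This region carries a plant selection cassette in which the mannopine synthase promoter and terminator drive neo (nptII), giving kanamycin/G418-type resistance in transformed plants.

The sensor cassette lies on the opposite strand within the T-DNA. The catalogue lists the promoter as p16 (Arabidopsis locus AT3G60245); it is not annotated in the feature table but presumably occupies the unannotated stretch upstream of the coding region. The open reading frame reads, in order, a YPet-like yellow fluorescent protein, a fragment of the DELLA protein GAI, the soluble GA receptor GID1C, an attB2 site, and a Cerulean-like cyan fluorescent protein, followed by the pea rbcS-E9 terminator. This layout fits a FRET design, in which GA-dependent binding of GID1C to the GAI fragment would alter energy transfer between the cyan and yellow fluorophores. The name implies a nuclear localisation signal and the catalogue lists a C-terminal cMyc tag, though neither is annotated. The construct is used to generate transgenic plants for imaging cellular GA levels and gradients in vivo.
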