Addgene plasmid #101081: p16 nlsGPS1
Purpose: GA biosensor expression plasmid
Depositing lab: Wolf Frommer & Alexander Jones. Depositing organization: Carnegie Institution for Science. Publication: In vivo gibberellin gradients visualized in rapidly elongating tissues. Rizza A, Walia A, Lanquar V, Frommer WB, Jones AM. Nat Plants. 2017 Oct 2. doi: 10.1038/s41477-017-0021-9. PubMed 28970478.
Backbone
  Vector backbone: p16-Kan vector
  Backbone manufacturer: PMID: 24576426
  Vector type: Plant Expression
  Selectable markers: Neomycin (select with G418)
Growth in bacteria
  Bacterial resistance: Spectinomycin, 50 μg/mL
  Growth temperature: 37°C
  Growth strain: DH5alpha
  Copy number: High Copy
Gene/Insert
  Gene/Insert name: nlsGPS1
  Species: A. thaliana (mustard weed), Synthetic
  Insert size (bp): 2840
  Promoter: p16 (AT3G60245)
  Tag / fusion protein: cMyc (C terminal on insert)
  Cloning method: Gateway Cloning
Terms and licenses: Academic/Nonprofit Terms; Industry Terms: Not Available to Industry
How to cite: p16 nlsGPS1 was a gift from Wolf Frommer & Alexander Jones (Addgene plasmid # 101081 ; http://n2t.net/addgene:101081 ; RRID:Addgene_101081)
